>Addgene plasmid #58302 | pSEVAT7K1A | depositor full sequence | sequence record 89814 | pSEVAT7K1A sequence 3455 bps
TTAATTAAGTCCAAAAAAAAAGGCTCCAAAAGGAGCCTTTAATTGTATCGGTTTACCAATGTTTAATCAG
GCTCGCGCCAATTTCCGCAATCTGACGGTTACGTTCATCCATCGTCGCCTGGCTGCCGGTGGTATAAATC
ACCACAATACGGCTCGGTTTACCATCCGGGCCCAGCGCCGCAATAATGCCACGGCTGCCACGTTCGCCCG
CACCGCTTTTATCCGCAATAAACCAGCCAGCCGGCAGCGCGCTACGCAGCAGCGGACCCGCCACTTTATC
CGCTTCCATCCAATCAATCAGTTGCTGGCGGCTTGCCAGGGTCAGCAGCTCACCCGTCAGCAGTTTACGC
AGGGTGGTCGCCATTGCTGCCGGCATGGTGGTATCACGTTCATCGTTCGGAATCGCTTCGTTCAGTTCCG
GTTCCCAACGATCCAGACGGGTCACATGATCGCCCATGTTATGCAGAAACGCGGTCAGTTCTTTCGGACC
GCCAATGGTCGTCAGCAGCAGGTTCGCCGCGGTGTTATCGCTCATGGTAATCGCCGCGCTGCACAGTTCA
CGCACGGTCATGCCATCGGTCAGATGTTTTTCGGTCACCGGGCTATATTCCACCAGATCGTTCTGGCTAT
AATGAATACGACGGCCCAGTTGTTCCTGGCCCGCATCCACACGGCTCAGAACCGCACCGCACAGCAGCAC
TTTAAAGGTGCTCATCATCGGAAAACGTTCTTCCGGACGAAAAGATTCCAGAATTTTGCCGCTGTTCAGA
TCCAGTTCAATATAGCCCACGCGCGCACCCAGTTGATCTTCCGCATCTTTCACTTTCACCAGGGTTTCCG
GATGCGCAAACACCGGCAGGCAAAACGCCGCAAAAAACGGAATCAGCGCCACACGAAAATGCTGAATGCT
CATACTCTTCCTTTTTCAATATTATTGAAGCATTTATCAGGGTTATTGTCTCATGAGCGGATACATATTT
GAATGTATTTAGAAAAATAAACAAATAGGGGAATTAAAAAAAAGCCCGCTCATTAGGCGGGCTACTACCT
AGGCCGCGGCCGCGCGAATTCGAGCTCGGTACCCGGGGATCCTCTAGAGTCGACCTGCAGGCATGCAAGC
TTGCGGCCGCGTCGTGACTGGGAAAACCCTGGCGACTAGTCTTGGACTCCTGTTGATAGATCCAGTAATG
ACCTCAGAACTCCATCTGGATTTGTTCAGAACGCTCGGTTGCCGCCGGGCGTTTTTTATTGGTGAGAATC
CAGGGGTCCCCAATAATTACGATTTAAATCACAGCAAACACCACGTCGGCCCTATCAGCTGCGTGCTTTC
TATGAGTCGTTGCTGCATAACTTGACAATTAATCATCCGGCTCGTAGGGTTTGTGGAGGGCCCAAGTTCA
CTTAAAAAGGAGATCAACAATGAAAGCAATTTTCGTACTGAAACATCTTAATCATGCTGGGGAGGGTTTC
TAATGAAACAGTATTTAGAACTGATGCAAAAAGTGCTCGACGAAGGCACACAGAAAAACGACCGTACCGG
AACCGGAACGCTTTCCATTTTTGGTCATCAGATGCGTTTTAACCTGCAAGATGGATTCCCGCTGGTGACA
ACTAAACGTTGCCACCTGCGTTCCATCATCCATGAACTGCTGTGGTTTCTTCAGGGCGACACTAACATTG
CTTATCTACACGAAAACAATGTCACCATCTGGGACGAATGGGCCGATGAAAACGGCGACCTCGGGCCAGT
GTATGGTAAACAGTGGCGTGCCTGGCCAACGCCAGATGGTCGTCATATTGACCAGATCACTACGGTACTG
AACCAGCTGAAAAACGACCCGGATTCGCGCCGCATTATTGTTTCAGCGTGGAACGTAGGCGAACTGGATA
AAATGGCGCTGGCACCGTGCCATGCATTCTTCCAGTTCTATGTGGCAGACGGCAAACTCTCTTGCCAGCT
TTATCAGCGCTCCTGTGACGTCTTCCTCGGCCTGCCGTTCAACATTGCCAGCTACGCGTTATTGGTGCAT
ATGATGGCGCAGCAGTGCGATCTGGAAGTGGGTGATTTTGTCTGGACCGGTGGCGACACGCATCTGTACA
GCAACCATATGGATCAAACTCATCTGCAATTAAGCCGCGAACCGCGTCCGCTGCCGAAGTTGATTATCAA
ACGTAAACCCGAATCCATCTTCGACTACCGTTTCGAAGACTTTGAGATTGAAGGCTACGATCCGCATCCG
GGCATTAAAGCGCCGGTGGCTATCTAAGACTTTTGTCAGGTTCCTACTGTGACGACTACCACCGATAGAC
TGGAGTGTTGCTGCGAAAAAACCCCGCCGAAGCGGGGTTTTTTGCGAGAAGTCACCACGATTGTGCTTTA
CACGGAGTAGTCGGCAGTTCCTTAAGTCAGAATAGTGGACAGGCGGCCAAGAACTTCGTTCATGATAGTC
TCCGGAACCCGTTCGAGTCGTTTTCCGCCCCGTGCTTTCATATCAATTGTCCGGGGTTGATCGCAACGTA
CAACACCTGTGGTACGTATGCCAACACCATCCAACGACACCGCAAAGCCGGCAGTGCGGGCAAAATTGCC
TCCGCTGGTTACGGGCACAACAACAGGCAGGCGGGTCACGCGATTAAAGGCCGCCGGTGTGACAATCAGC
ACCGGCCGCGTTCCCTGCTGCTCATGACCTGCGGTAGGATCAAGCGAGACAAGCCAGATTTCCCCTCTTT
CCATCTAGTATAACTATTGTTTCTCTAGTAACATTTATTGTACAACACGAGCCCATTTTTGTCAAATAAA
TTTTAAATTATATCAACGTTAATAAGACGTTGTCAATAAAATTATTTTGACAAAATTGGCCGGCCGAGCG
CCTCAGCGCGCCGTAGCGTCGATAAAAATTACGGGCTGGGGCGAAACTACCATCTGTTCGAAAAGGTCCG
TAAATGGGCCTACAGAGCGATTCGTCAGGGCTGGCCTGTATTCTCACAATGGCTTGATGCCGTTATCCAG
CGTGTCGAAATGTACAACGCTTCGCTTCCCGTTCCGCTTTCTCCGGCTGAATGTCGGGCTATTGGCAAGA
GCATTGCGAAATATACACACAGGAAATTCTCACCAGAGGGATTTTCCGCTGTACAGGCCGCTCGCGGTCG
CAAGGGCGGAACTAAATCTAAGCGCGCAGCAGTTCCTACATCAGCACGTTCGCTGAAACCGTGGGAGGCA
TTAGGCATCAGTCGAGCGACGTACTACCGAAAATTAAAATGTGACCCAGACCTCGCAAAATGAGACCAGA
TAAGCCTTATCAGATAACAGCGCCCTTTTGGCGTCTTTTTGAGCAGGCGCGCCCAGCTGTCTAGGGCGGC
GGATTTGTCCTACTCAGGAGAGCGTTCACCGACAAACAACAGATAAAACGAAAGGCCCAGTCTTTCGACT
GAGCCTTTCGTTTTATTTGATGCCT
Features (pLannotate 1.2.2; 10 found; start..end, strand, type, name):
     10..49      -  terminator     fd terminator: central terminator from bacteriophage fd (Otsuka and Kunisawa, 1982)
     56..913     -  CDS            bla: BLAT_ECOLX - Experimental evidence at protein level: Swiss-Prot protein existence level 1. TEM-type are the most prevalent beta-lactamases in enterobacteria; they hydrolyze the beta-lactam bond in susceptible beta-lactam antibiotics, thus conferring resistance to penicillins and cephalosporins. TEM-3 and TEM-4 are capable of hydrolyzing cefotaxime and ceftazidime. TEM-5 is capable of hydrolyzing ceftazidime. TEM-6 is capable of hydrolyzing ceftazidime and aztreonam. TEM-8/CAZ-2, TEM- 16/CAZ-7 and TEM-24/CAZ-6 are markedly active against ceftazidime. IRT- 4 shows resistance to beta-lactamase in
    914..1005    -  promoter       AmpR promoter: bla
   1066..1122    +  misc_feature   MCS: pUC18/19 multiple cloning site
   1130..1154    +  CDS            lacZα (fragment): LacZα fragment of β-galactosidase; lacZ fragment
   1165..1259    +  terminator     lambda t0 terminator: transcription terminator from phage lambda
   1352..1376    +  promoter       trc promoter (fragment): strong E. coli promoter; hybrid between the trp and lac UV5 promoters
   1473..2264    +  CDS            thyA: TYSY_ECO57 - Experimental evidence at protein level: Swiss-Prot protein existence level 1. Catalyzes the reductive methylation of 2'-deoxyuridine-5'- monophosphate (dUMP) to 2'-deoxythymidine-5'-monophosphate (dTMP) while utilizing 5,10-methylenetetrahydrofolate (mTHF) as the methyl donor and reductant in the reaction, yielding dihydrofolate (DHF) as a by- product. This enzymatic reaction provides an intracellular de novo source of dTMP, an essential precursor for DNA biosynthesis. From Escherichia coli O157:H7.
   2405..2734    -  CDS            pemK (fragment): PEMK_ECOLX - Experimental evidence at protein level: Swiss-Prot protein existence level 1. Toxic component of a type II toxin-antitoxin (TA) system. Probably functions as an endoribonuclease. Responsible for the stable maintenance of the plasmid during cell division by postsegregational killing of plasmid-less daughter cells. Neutralized by coexpression with cognate antitoxin PemI. Both PemI and PemK proteins bind to the promoter region of the pem operon to autoregulate their synthesis. From Escherichia coli.
   3363..3449    -  terminator     rrnB T1 terminator: Escherichia coli rrnB; transcription terminator T1 from the E. coli rrnB gene
