[The description below was written by a language model from this plasmid's Addgene catalogue record and pLannotate feature annotations shown in this document.]
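Description:
pSEVAT7K1A is a 3,455 bp empty-backbone bacterial vector from the GeneGuard system, a modular plasmid platform built on the SEVA architecture and designed for biosafety in synthetic biology. Rather than relying on a self-sufficient replicon and antibiotic selection, the plasmid combines three host-dependency devices. The first is a ColE2 conditional origin of replication (COR), which functions only when the cognate replication initiator is supplied in trans from the host chromosome; this origin is stated in the catalogue entry but was not picked up as an annotated feature. The second is thyA, encoding thymidylate synthase, which complements a thyA-deleted host and so provides auxotrophic selection; a fragment matching the trc promoter lies upstream of it. The third is the Kid toxin, annotated here through its homologue PemK, a type II toxin-antitoxin endoribonuclease that is tolerated only in cells expressing the Kis antitoxin. Accordingly, the recorded propagation strain is an E. coli MC1061 DIAL derivative lacking thyA and carrying Kis, and the record notes that a host with an integrated GeneGuard genomic cassette is required. Together these features are meant to maintain the plasmid in its intended host while making it unable to replicate in, or toxic to, any other bacterium that acquires it.

The cargo position holds an ampicillin resistance gene (TEM-type bla with its own promoter, followed by the fd terminator), which serves as a placeholder cargo and a conventional marker. A pUC18/19-type multiple cloning site with a short lacZα remnant follows, and the modules are insulated by lambda t0 and rrnB T1 terminators. Copy number is recorded as unknown. The vector is intended as a starting backbone into which users can place their own cargo.
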