Addgene plasmid #58302: pSEVAT7K1A
Purpose: (Empty Backbone) GeneGuard vector cassette: thyA, ColE2 COR, Kid toxin; with ampR as cargo.
Depositing lab: Tom Ellis. Depositing organization: Imperial College London. Publication: GeneGuard: a Modular Plasmid System Designed for Biosafety. Wright O, Delmans M, Stan GB, Ellis T. ACS Synth Biol. 2014 May 13. 10.1021/sb500234s PubMed 24847673.
Backbone
  Vector backbone: SEVA
  Vector type: Bacterial Expression, Synthetic Biology
Growth in bacteria
  Bacterial resistance: Ampicillin, 100 μg/mL
  Growth temperature: 37°C
  Growth strain: E. coli MC1061 DIAL EI ΔthyA-Kis
  Growth instructions: For plasmid propagation, a host with an integrated GeneGuard genomic cassette is required.
  Copy number: Unknown
Resource information
  A portion of this plasmid was derived from a plasmid made by: Kid/Kis. Toxin-Antitoxin parts. Part source: Prof. Ramoń Diáz-Orejas (Dept of Molecular Microbiology and Infection Biology, Centro de Investigaciones Bioloǵicas, Madrid);DIAL strains. Part source: Prof J. Christopher Anderson (Dept of Bioengineering, University of California, Berkeley);COR parts. Part source: Prof Vićtor de Lorenzo (Systems Biology Program, Centro Nacional de Biotecnologiá, Madrid)
Terms and licenses: Academic/Nonprofit Terms; Industry Terms: Not Available to Industry
Depositor comments: Please note that this plasmid may require a unique bacterial strain, so make sure to confirm that you can also obtain the appropriate growth strain. Please contact us or contact our distributors if you have any questions.
How to cite: pSEVAT7K1A was a gift from Tom Ellis (Addgene plasmid # 58302 ; http://n2t.net/addgene:58302 ; RRID:Addgene_58302)
