>Addgene plasmid #58302 | pSEVAT7K1A | addgene partial sequence | sequence record 95247 | PTrcPro-F 5'-acaattaatcatccggctcg-3'
AGGGTTTCTAATGAAACAGTATTTAGAACTGATGCAAAAAGTGCTCGACGAAGGCACACAGAAAAACGAC
CGTACCGGAACCGGAACGCTTTCCATTTTTGGTCATCAGATGCGTTTTAACCTGCAAGATGGATTCCCGC
TGGTGACAACTAAACGTTGCCACCTGCGTTCCATCATCCATGAACTGCTGTGGTTTCTTCAGGGCGACAC
TAACATTGCTTATCTACACGAAAACAATGTCACCATCTGGGACGAATGGGCCGATGAAAACGGCGACCTC
GGGCCAGTGTATGGTAAACAGTGGCGTGCCTGGCCAACGCCAGATGGTCGTCATATTGACCAGATCACTA
CGGTACTGAACCAGCTGAAAAACGACCCGGATTCGCGCCGCATTATTGTTTCAGCGTGGAACGTAGGCGA
ACTGGATAAAATGGCGCTGGCACCGTGC
