>Addgene plasmid #58302 | pSEVAT7K1A | addgene partial sequence | sequence record 95250 | T0term-R 5'-GCGGCAACCGAGCGTTC-3'
TCATTACTGGATCTATCAACAGGAGTCCAAGACTAGTCGCCAGGGTTTTCCCAGTCACGACGCGGCCGCA
AGCTTGCATGCCTGCAGGTCGACTCTAGAGGATCCCCGGGTACCGAGCTCGAATTCGCGCGGCCGCGGCC
TAGGTAGTAGCCCGCCTAATGAGCGGGCTTTTTTTTAATTCCCCTATTTGTTTATTTTTCTAAATACATT
CAAATATGTATCCGCTCATGAGACAATAACCCTGATAAATGCTTCAATAATATTGAAAAAGGAAGAGTAT
GAGCATTCAGCATTTTCGTGTGGCGCTGATTCCGTTTTTTGCGGCGTTTTGCCTGCCGGTGTTTGCGCAT
CCGGAAACCCTGGTGAAAGTGAAAGATGCGGAAGATCAACTGGGTGCGCGCGTGGGCTATATTGAACTGG
ATCTGAACAGCGGCAAAATTCTGGAATCTTTTCGTCCGGAAGAACGTTTTCCGATGATGAGCACCTTTAA
AGTGCTGCTGTGCGGTGCGGTTCTGAGCCGTGTGGATGCGGGCCAGGAACAACTGGGCCGTCGTATTCAT
TATAGCCAGAACGATCTGGTGGAATATAGCCCGGTGACCGAAAAACATCTGACCGATGGCATGACCGTGC
GTGAACTGTGCAGCGCGGCGATTACCATGAGCGATAACACCGCGGCGAACCTGCTGCTGACGACCATTGG
CGGTCCGAAAGAACTGACCGCGTTTCTGCATAACATGGGCGATCATGTGACCCGTCTGGATCGTTGGGAA
CCGGAACTGAACG
