>Addgene plasmid #58302 | pSEVAT7K1A | addgene partial sequence | sequence record 95252 | ColE2-Ori-F 5'-CCCCAGCCCGTAATTTTTATC-3'
ATTTTAAAATTTATTTGACAAAAATGGGCTCGTGTTGTACAATAAATGTTACTAGAGAAACAATAGTTAT
ACTAGATGGAAAGAGGGGAAATCTGGCTTGTCTCGCTTGATCCTACCGCAGGTCATGAGCAGCAGGGAAC
GCGGCCGGTGCTGATTGTCACACCGGCGGCCTTTAATCGCGTGACCCGCCTGCCTGTTGTTGTGCCCGTA
ACCAGCGGAGGCAATTTTGCCCGCACTGCCGGCTTTGCGGTGTCGTTGGATGGTGTTGGCATACGTACCA
CAGGTGTTGTACGTTGCGATCAACCCCGGACAATTGATATGAAAGCACGGGGCGGAAAACGACTCGAACG
GGTTCCGGAGACTATCATGAACGAAGTTCTTGGCCGCCTGTCCACTATTCTGACTTAAGGAACTGCCGAC
TACTCCGTGTAAAGCACAAT
